>Addgene plasmid #53458 | pcdna3 Flag JIP3b | depositor partial sequence | sequence record 91250 | Flag Jip3b
ATTGATTATTGACTAGTTATTAATAGTAATCAATTACGGGGTCATTAGTTCATAGCCCATATATGGAGTT
CCGCGTTACATAACTTACGGTAAATGGCCCGCCTGGCTGACCGCCCAACGACCCCCGCCCATTGACGTCA
ATAATGACGTATGTTCCCATAGTAACGCCAATAGGGACTTTCCATTGACGTCAATGGGTGGAGTATTTAC
GGTAAACTGCCCACTTGGCAGTACATCAAGTGTATCATATGCCAAGTACGCCCCCTATTGACGTCAATGA
CGGTAAATGGCCCGCCTGGCATTATGCCCAGTACATGACCTTATGGGACTTTCCTACTTGGCAGTACATC
TACGTATTAGTCATCGCTATTACCATGGTGATGCGGTTTTGGCAGTACATCAATGGGCGTGGATAGCGGT
TTGACTCACGGGGATTTCCAAGTCTCCACCCCATTGACGTCAATGGGAGTTTGTTTTGGCACCAAAATCA
ACGGGACTTTCCAAAATGTCGTAACAACTCCGCCCCATTGACGCAAATGGGCGGTAGGCGTGTACGGTGG
GAGGTCTATATAAGCAGAGCTCTCTGGCTAACTAGAGAACCCACTGCTTACTGGCTTATCGAAATTAATA
CGACTCACTATAGGGAGACCCAAGCTTGGTACCGAGCTCGGATCCACTAGTAACGGCCGCCAGTGTGCTG
GAATTCTGCAGATAATTCCGGCAGCCAACATGGACTATAAGGACGATGATGACAAAATGGAGATCCAGAT
GGACGAGGGAGGAGGTGTGGTGGTGTACCAAGACGACTACTGCTCGGGCTCGGTCATGTCGGAGCGTGTG
TCGGGCCTGGCGGGCTCCATCTACCGCGAGTTCGAGCGCCTCATTCACTGCTATGACGAGGAGGTGGTCA
AGGAGCTCATGCCGCTGGTGGTGAACGTGCTGGAGAACCTTGACTCGGTGCTGAGCGAGAACCAGGAGCA
CGAGGTGGAGCTGGAGCTCCTACGCGAGGACAACGAGCAGCTGCTCACGCAATACGAGCGCGAGAAGGCG
CTGCGCAAACAGGCCGAGGAGAAATTCATCGAATTTGAAGATGCCTTGGAACAAGAGAAGAAAGAACTCC
AGATCCAGGTAGAACATTATGAGTTTCAGACACGCCAGCTGGAGCTAAAGGCCAAAAACTATGCAGATCA
GATTTCCCGACTGGAGGAACGAGAATCGGAGATGAAGAAGGAATACAATGCCCTGCACCAGCGGCACACA
GAGATGATCCAGACCTATGTGGAACACATTGAAAGATCCAAGATGCAGCAAGTTGGGGGTAGCGGCCAAA
CAGAAAGCAGCCTGCCCGGGCGGAGCAGGAAGGAGCGTCCCACCTCTCTGAATGTCTTCCCCCTGGCTGA
TGGCATGGTACGTGCACAGATGGGGGGCAAGCTCGTGCCTGCGGGGGACCACTGGCACCTGAGTGACCTC
GGCCAGCTACAGTCCAGCTCCAGCTACCAGTGTCCAAACGATGAGATGTCTGAGTCAGGCCAGTCCTCAG
CAGCTGCAACACCCAGTACCACAGGTACCAAGTCCAACACACCCACGTCCTCCGTGCCCTCAGCAGCAGT
CACGCCACTCAACGAGAGCCTACAGCCCCTGGGGGACTATGTCAGTGTCACAAAGAACAACAAGCAGGCC
CGAGAGAAGCGCAATAGCCGTAACATGGAGGTCCAGGTCACCCAAGAGATGCGGAACGTCAGTATCGGCA
TGGGCAGCAGTGACGAGTGGTCCGATGTTCAGGACATTATCGACTCCACCCCAGAGCTGGATGTGTGTCC
TGAAACCCGTCTGGAGCGCACAGGAAGCAGCCCAACCCAGGGAATTGTAAACAAAGCTTTTGGAATCAAC
ACTGACTCCTTGTATCACGAACTCTCCACGGCGGGATCTGAGGTCATCGGGGATGTGGACGAGGGAGCTG
ATCTCCTAGGGGAGTTTTCAGTGCGCGATGATTTTTTTGGAATGGGCAAAGAAGTGGGGAACCTGCTGCT
GGAGAACTCACAGCTTCTAGAGACAAAAAATGCTTTAAATGTAGTGAAGAATGACCTCATTGCTAAGGTT
GACCAACTGTCAGGAGAACAGGAGGTCCTGAAGGGTGAGCTGGAAGCAGCCAAGCAAGCCAAAGTCAAGC
TGGAGAACCGAATCAAAGAGCTTGAAGAAGAACTGAAGAGAGTCAAGTCAGAGGCAGTAACTGCCCGCCG
TGAGCCCAGAGAAGAGGTGGAGGATGTAAGCAGCTATCTCTGTACAGAATTGGACAAAATCCCCATGGCC
CAGCGCCGACGCTTCACACGGGTGGAGATGGCCCGAGTGCTCATGGAACGCAACCAGTACAAGGAACGCC
TCATGGAGCTGCAGGAGGCTGTGAGGTGGACTGAAATGATCAGAGCATCAAGGGAACACCCATCTGTCCA
GGAGAAGAAGAAGTCCACCATCTGGCAGTTCTTTAGTCGCCTCTTCAGCTCCTCATCTAGCCCCCCTCCG
GCCAAACGATCCTACCCATCTGTGAACATTCACTACAAGTCACCCACTGCAGCTGGCTTTAGCCAGCGTC
GCAGCCATGCTTTGTGCCAGATCTCAGCCGGCAGCAGGCCCCTGGAGTTCTTCCCTGATGATGACTGCAC
CTCTTCTGCCCGGCGGGAGCAGAAGCGGGAGCAGTACCGCCAGGTTCGTGAACACGTGCGCAATGATGAC
GGGAGGCTGCAGGCCTGTGGGTGGAGCCTGCCTGCCAAGTACAAGCAGCTGAGCCCCAATGGAGGCCAGG
AAGACACCCGGATGAAAAATGTGCCTGTCCCTGTGTACTGTCGCCCTCTGGTGGAGAAGGACCCTTCGAC
AAAGCTGTGGTGTGCTGCTGGTGTCAACCTGAGTGGGTGGAAGCCACATGAAGAGGACTCTAGCAATGGA
CCCAAGCCTGTACCAGGTCGAGACCCTCTGACCTGTGACCGGGAAGGAGAAGGCGAACCCAAGAGCACAC
ACCCATCACCTGAGAAGAAGAAGGCAAAGGAAACCCCTGAGGCAGATGCTACCTCCAGTCGGGTATGGAT
CCTCACCAGCACCCTGACAACCAGCAAGGTGGTGATCATTGATGCCAACCAGCCAGGCACAATTGTGGAT
CAGTTCACAGTCTGCAATGCCCACGTCCTGTGTATCTCCAGCATTCCTGCGGCCAGTGACAGTGACTATC
CCCCTGGGGAGATGTTCCTAGACAGTGATGTGAACCCTGAAGATTCAGGTGCTGATGGTGTGCTGGCTGG
CATCACCCTGGTGGGGTGTGCTACCCGCTGCAATGTTCCACGTAGCAACTGTTCCTCACGAGGAGACACC
CCAGTACTGGACAAGGGGCAGGGGGATGTGGCGACCACTGCCAATGGGAAGGTCAACCCGTCCCAATCCA
CAGAAGAAGCCACAGAAGCCACAGAGGTGCCAGACCCTGGTCCCAGCGAGTCAGAAGCAACGACAGTCCG
GCCCGGGCCTCTCACAGAGCATGTCTTTACTGACCCAGCACCCACCCCATCCTCCAGCACCCAGCCTGCC
AGTGAGAATGGGTCAGAATCCAATGGCACCATTGTACAGCCTCAGGTGGAGCCCAGTGGGGAACTCTCAA
CAACAACCAGTAGCGCTGCACCCACTATGTGGCTAGGAGCCCAGAATGGCTGGCTCTATGTGCATTCAGC
GGTAGCCAACTGGAAGAAGTGTCTGCACTCCATCAAGCTAAAAGACTCTGTGCTGAGCCTGGTGCATGTC
AAAGGCCGAGTGCTGGTAGCTCTTGCAGATGGGACCCTGGCTATCTTCCATCGTGGAGAGGATGGCCAGT
GGGACCTGAGCAACTACCACCTAATGGACCTGGGCCACCCACACCACTCCATCCGCTGCATGGCTGTTGT
GAATGACCGAGTTTGGTGTGGCTACAAGAACAAGGTGCATGTTATCCAGCCCAAGACAATGCAGATTGAG
AAATCATTTGATGCCCACCCAAGGCGGGAAAGCCAGGTACGTCAGCTGGCCTGGATCGGTGATGGAGTGT
GGGTCTCTATTCGCTTGGATTCTACCCTTCGGCTCTACCATGCTCACACCCACCAGCACCTGCAGGATGT
GGACATTGAGCCCTATGTTAGCAAGATGCTAGGAACCGGCAAGCTGGGCTTCTCCTTCGTGCGCATCACA
GCCTTACTCATTGCAGGCAACCGTCTGTGGGTGGGCACTGGCAATGGGGTTGTCATCTCCATCCCCTTGA
CTGAGACTGTGGTCCTGCATCGAGGCCAGCTCCTAGGGCTCCGAGCCAACAAGACATCCCCAACATCTGG
GGAGGGGACCCGCCCAGGGGGCATCATCCATGTGTATGGGGACGACAGCAGTGACAAGGCCGCCAGTAGT
TTCATCCCCTACTGCTCCATGGCACAGGCTCAGCTTTGCTTCCATGGGCACCGTGATGCTGTCAAATTCT
TTGTCTCTGTGCCAGGAAATGTGCTGGCCACTCTCAATGGCAGTGTGCTAGACAGCCCATCAGAGGGCCC
TGGGCCTGCTGCACCCGCTGCAGATGCTGAGGGCCAGAAGTTGAAGAATGCACTGGTGCTGAGTGGTGGT
GAAGGTTACATTGACTTCCGTATCGGAGACGGAGAGGATGATGAAACTGAGGAATGTGCCGGGGACGTGA
ACCAGACAAAGCCCTCGTTGTCCAAGGCTGAGCGCAGCCACATCATCGTGTGGCAGGTGTCCTACACCCC
TGAGTGAGACCCTGTCCTACCTGATGCCAACTGTACATAGGACCCTACCTGCCTGCCTCCCCGCCTGTTC
CCTGGGGCAGCCAGGTTCGTCCATCCCCTTTTAACCTCTCAACTTGCAGCTTTTGCCTGAGGTCCAGCCC
CTAGCTGTTAGAGAGGGATGAAGCAGGGTTTGGGGAGTGAGGCAGGAACAGATGTCTTTCCCATCAGGGA
GGAGAGAGCCTCTGAGACAATCTCTCCAGCAGCCCCTGGTCTTGACCCAACATGAAGTCCCAGGGGGCCC
TCAGGGCAAGGCAGGACCAAAATGACTATGGGCAGCCCCTACAGGTGGCCCTGGCTCCACTCCATCCTCA
CCAGTCCTGGCAGGAGCAAGAGCCTCATACTGCCAGAGTCTTCCCCAAGTCTACTTGCTTTGCATGCAGC
CCTGAGGAAGGGCTCCTGATTTCCAACCCTTTGCTCTCTCTGAGGGGCCCAGGCCTAGCCACCGTCCTCT
GCCCAGAAGCAAGGTTAGGGCTACCCTGGTTCCCGGGGCCCCAGGCAGCCTTCTCTGGGCTTCCCCGTCT
CCAAACTTATATTCCCTTGGCCCCTAGCCTGGGTCTTACCTGGGAACCTGGCATGAAAGCTCAGGGCCAG
CCTCCCAAGGGCAGCTGCTTCAAAAGATGACAAATACCCGTCAACCCAAGATTGTCCAGCCCCTCACAGA
CCAGTTCCCCTCCGCTCTTCCTGGACACAAGATTCACCTTGGAGGAGCAAGTGCCCTGCCCCTCCCAGAA
GCCCCAAGGGTAGAATTTCTCAGGCTGCCAGGGCAGGCACAGGCCTCAGGAAGAAGGGTGGCCCTGGTCT
CCCCAGAGTCAGTCCTAGGATGCAGGCTTAGCCTCAGGTTAATGGAGGATGGTGTGCTCCAAGGGCCTGC
CTCCTGCACAGGGCTCCAAGGAGCCCAGCTCCCAGACACGTACTAAGTGCCTAGGGTTGCCGGCTGTGGC
CTGCTCCCTTGGAGAGCAGCTGACAAGAGGCTTCCAGGCAGAGGCCAGAAGAGCTGAGGACCAGCCAGGA
TGGGCACAGTTCTAAGCAAGTGTGTGGGAGCAGGTGCTGCCCTGGCTCTGGCCTTGCTCGTCAGGGGCAC
TGAGTCAGTTGGCCTCTACTGCACGCTTCCCACCAGAGAAGCACAGATCCAGGGGCACTGCCCCTGAGCC
TGTCTGGCCACAACAAGCTGCAGCAGTGTGCAGCTGCAGGCTTCTCCCCACCACCCTGCCACCTCTCCAC
TGTGATGTATGTCCCTTGTCTGTTCCCACATGAGTGTGACGTGACCGGGGTTAGTTGGGAGGGTGCAACT
GGAGGGAAGGGGCCAGTGCAACTTTCCTCAGGCTTTGGCCTTGCAAGTGAACTCACATATCTGCTCTGTA
TCTCGTGCCGAATTATCCATCACACTGGCGGCCGCTCGAGCATGCATCTAGAGGGCCCTATTCTATAGTG
TCACCTAAATGCTAGAGCTCGCTGATCAGCCTCGACTGTGCCTTCTAGTTGCCAGCCATCTGTTGTTTGC
CCCTCCCCCGTGCCTTCCTTGACCCTGGAAGGTGCCACTCCCACTGTCCTTTCCTAATAAAATGAGGAAA
TTGCATCGCATTGTCTGAGTAGGTGTCATTCTATTCTGGGGGGTGGGGTGGGGCAGGACAGCAAGGGGGA
GGATTGGGAAGACAATAGCAGGCATGCTGGGGATGCGGTGGGCTCTATGGCTTCTGAGGCGGAAAGAACC
AGCTGGGGCTCTAGGGGGTATCCCC
[124 nt withheld, positions 6536-6659]
