>Addgene plasmid #53458 | pcdna3 Flag JIP3b | addgene partial sequence | sequence record 95776 | BGH-rev 5'-TAGAAGGCACAGTCGAGG-3'
CCTCTAGATGCATGCTCGAGCGGCCGCCAGTGTGATGGATAATTCGGCACGAGATACAGAGCAGATATGT
GAGTTCACTTGCAAGGCCAAAGCCTGAGGAAAGTTGCACTGGCCCCTTCCCTCCAGTTGCACCCTCCCAA
CTAACCCCGGTCACGTCACACTCATGTGGGAACAGACAAGGGACATACATCACAGTGGAGAGGTGGCAGG
GTGGTGGGGAGAAGCCTGCAGCTGCACACTGCTGCAGCTTGTTGTGGCCAGACAGGCTCAGGGGCAGTGC
CCCTGGATCTGTGCTTCTCTGGTGGGAAGCGTGCAGTAGAGGCCAACTGACTCAGTGCCCCTGACGAGCA
AGGCCAGAGCCAGGGCAGCACCTGCTCCCACACACTTGCTTAGAACTGTGCCCATCCTGGCTGGTCCTCA
GCTCTTCTGGCCTCTGCCTGGAAGCCTCTTGTCAGCTGCTCTCCAAGGGAGCAGGCCACAGCCGGCAACC
CTAGGCACTTAGTACGTGTCTGGGAGCTGGGCTCCTTGGAGCCCTGTGCAGGAGGCAGGCCCTTGGAGCA
CACCATCCTCCATTAACCTGAGGCTAAGCCTGCATCCTAGGACTGACTCTGGGGAGACCAGGGCCACCCT
TCTTCCTGAGGCCTGTGCCTGCCCTGGCAGCCTGAGAAATTCTACCCTTGGGGCTTCTGGGAGGGGCAGG
GCACTTGCTCCTCCAAGGTGAATCTTGTGTCCAGGAAGAGCGGAGGGGAACTGGTCTGTGAGGGGCTGGA
CAATCTTGGGTTGACGGGTATTTGTCATCTTTTGAAGCAGCTGCCCTTGGGAGGCTGGCCCTGAGCTTTC
ATGCCAGGTTCCCAGGTAAGACCCAGGCTAGG
