>Addgene plasmid #53458 | pcdna3 Flag JIP3b | addgene partial sequence | sequence record 95800 | CMV-F 5'-CGCAAATGGGCGGTAGGCGTG-3'
TATAGGGAGACCCAAGCTTGGTACCGAGCTCGGATCCACTAGTAACGGCCGCCAGTGTGCTGGAATTCTG
CAGATAATTCCGGCAGCCAACATGGACTATAAGGACGATGATGACAAAATGGAGATCCAGATGGACGAGG
GAGGAGGTGTGGTGGTGTACCAAGACGACTACTGCTCGGGCTCGGTCATGTCGGAGCGTGTGTCGGGCCT
GGCGGGCTCCATCTACCGCGAGTTCGAGCGCCTCATTCACTGCTATGACGAGGAGGTGGTCAAGGAGCTC
ATGCCGCTGGTGGTGAACGTGCTGGAGAACCTTGACTCGGTGCTGAGCGAGAACCAGGAGCACGAGGTGG
AGCTGGAGCTCCTACGCGAGGACAACGAGCAGCTGCTCACGCAATACGAGCGCGAGAAGGCGCTGCGCA
