[The description below was written by a language model from this plasmid's Addgene catalogue record.]
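Description:
pcdna3 Flag JIP3b is a mammalian expression plasmid built on the Invitrogen pcDNA3 backbone, carrying the mouse cDNA for mitogen-activated protein kinase 8 interacting protein 3 (Mapk8ip3, also known as JIP3 or JSAP1), specifically the JIP3b form. The insert of about 5.5 kb was placed between the EcoRI and NotI sites of the polylinker, both of which remain intact, giving a total construct of roughly 10.9 kb. A Flag epitope is fused to the N terminus of the protein, allowing detection and immunoprecipitation with anti-Flag antibodies. The plasmid is maintained in E. coli as a high-copy vector under ampicillin selection.

The record does not include a feature table, so the regulatory elements are not listed explicitly. The standard pcDNA3 backbone drives inserts from the CMV immediate-early promoter with a bovine growth hormone polyadenylation signal, and it normally carries a neomycin resistance cassette for G418 selection of stable mammalian lines, although that marker is not stated in this entry. The T7 and SP6 sequencing primers noted in the record match the phage promoters that flank the pcDNA3 cloning site.

JIP3 is described in the record as a neuronal protein that interacts with a MAPK signaling module. It belongs to the JNK-interacting protein family, generally regarded as scaffolds that bring together components of the JNK pathway. The construct suits transient or stable expression of tagged JIP3b in cultured mammalian cells, for example in co-immunoprecipitation studies of its binding to kinases, localization experiments, or assays of how scaffold overexpression affects MAPK signaling.
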