Addgene plasmid #53458: pcdna3 Flag JIP3b
Purpose: interacts with MAPK signaling module
Depositing lab: Roger Davis. Depositing organization: University of Massachusetts, Worcester. Publication: Interaction of a mitogen-activated protein kinase signaling module with the neuronal protein JIP3. Kelkar N, Gupta S, Dickens M, Davis RJ. Mol Cell Biol. 2000 Feb;20(3):1030-43. PubMed 10629060.
Backbone
  Vector backbone: pcdna3
  Backbone manufacturer: Invitrogen
  Backbone size w/o insert (bp): 5446
  Total vector size (bp): 10934
  Vector type: Mammalian Expression
Growth in bacteria
  Bacterial resistance: Ampicillin, 100 μg/mL
  Growth temperature: 37°C
  Growth strain: Top10
  Copy number: High Copy
Gene/Insert
  Gene/Insert name: mitogen-activated protein kinase 8 interacting protein 3 (alt names: Jip3b; Mapk8ip3)
  Species: M. musculus (mouse)
  Insert size (bp): 5488
  GenBank ID: AF178637.1
  Entrez Gene: Mapk8ip3 (a.k.a. D17Wsu15e, JIP-3, JSAP1, JSAP1a, JSAP1b, JSAP1c, JSAP1d, Jip3, Syd2, mKIAA1066)
  Tag / fusion protein: Flag (N terminal on insert)
  Cloning method: Restriction Enzyme; 5′ cloning site EcoRI (not destroyed); 3′ cloning site Not1 (not destroyed)
  Sequencing primers: 5′ T7; 3′ Sp6
Terms and licenses: Academic/Nonprofit Terms; Industry Terms: Not Available to Industry
How to cite: pcdna3 Flag JIP3b was a gift from Roger Davis (Addgene plasmid # 53458 ; http://n2t.net/addgene:53458 ; RRID:Addgene_53458)
